>Addgene plasmid #72631 | pSG5-BMRF1 | addgene partial sequence | sequence record 134434 | T7 5'-TAATACGACTCACTATAGGG-3'
AACCACTCAGACTCTCCGCTTTAAGACCAAGGCCCTAGCCGTCCTGTCCAAGTGCTATGGCCATGCCCAG
ACTCATCTCAAGGGAGGAGTGCTGCAGGTAAACCTTCTGTCTGTAAACTATGGAGGCCCCCGGCTGGCCG
CCGTGGCCAACGCAGGCACGGCCGGGCTAATCAGCTTCGAGGTCTCCCCTGACGCTGTGGCCGAGTGGCA
GAATCACCAGAGCCCAGAGGAGGCCCCGGCCGCCGTGTCATTTAGAAACCTTGCCTACGGGCGCACCTGT
GTCCTGGGCAAGGAGCTGTTTGGCTCGGCTGTGGAGCAGGCTTCCCTGCAATTTTACAAGCGGCCACAAG
GGGGTTCCCGGCCTGAATTTGTTAAGCTCACTATGGAATATGATGATAAGGTGTCCAAGAGCCACCACAC
CTGCGCCCTGATGCCCTATATGCCCCCGGCCAGCGACAGGCTGAGGAACGAGCAGATGATTGGGCAGGTG
CTGTTGATGCCCAAGACGGCTTCCTCGTTGCAGAAGTGGGCACGCCAGCAAGGCTCAGGCGGCGTTAAGG
TGACACTCAATCCGGATCTCTACGTCACCACGTATACTTCTGGGGAGGCCTGCCTCACCCTAGACTACAA
GCCTCTGAGTGTGGGGCCATACGAGGCCTTCACTGGCCCTGTGGCCAAGGCTCAGGACGTGGGGGCCGTT
GAGGCCCACGTTGTCTGCTCGGTAGCAGCGGACTCGCTGGCGGCGGCGCTTAGCCTCTGCCGCATTCCGG
CCGTTAGCGTGCCAATCTTGAGGTTTTACAGGTCTGGCATCATAGCTGTGGTGGCCGGCCTGCTGACGTC
AGCGGG
