>Addgene plasmid #72631 | pSG5-BMRF1 | addgene partial sequence | sequence record 134435 | SV40pA-R 5'-GAAATTTGTGATGCTATTGC-3'
ATAAGATCTAAGCTTTTAAATGAGGGGGTTAAAGGCCTGCTTCACTTTCTTGGGGTGCTTCTGCTTCTGC
CTGGCCTCCGACGATGTCCTTTTCCTCGCGAGCTGAACAGCCAGAGGCCTCTCCAGTGCGGTGTTGCTGG
AGTGGCTGGGAATGGCAGGCGAGGGTGTCTCTGGCCTTGCCGGATTCTCCCAAGTAGGGGTCCTAGGAGG
TGGCGGAGGTGAAGGAGATGGACTGACCGTATGTCTGGGGCGTTGTTGGAGTCCTGTGCCCAGTGGTTGC
ACCCGGGGACTTTTATCTTCTGGCTCAGAGGCCGTACTGGCGGCCGCCTCTTCGGAGGCGTGGTTAAATA
AAATAACACTAAGATCCAACGGCAGGTCCCCCGCTGACGTCAGCAGGCCGGCCACCACAGCTATGATGCC
AGACCTGTAAAACCTCAAGATTGGCACGCTAACGGCCGGAATGCGGCAGAGGCTAAGCGCCGCCGCCAGC
GAGTCCGCTGCTACCGAGCAGACAACGTGGGCCTCAACGGCCCCCACGTCCTGAGCCTTGGCCACAGGGC
CAGTGAAGGCCTCGTATGGCCCCACACTCAGAGGCTTGTAGTCTAGGGTGAGGCAGGCCTCCCCAGAAGT
ATACGTGGTGACGTAGAGATCCGGATTGAGTGTCACCTTAACGCCGCCTGAGCCTTGCTGGCGTGCCCAC
TTCTGCAACGAGGAAGCCGTCTTGGGCATCAACAGCACCTGCCCAATCATCTGCTCGTTCCTCAGCCTGT
CGCTGGCCGGGGGCATATAGGGCATCAGG
