[The description below was written by a language model from this plasmid's Addgene catalogue record.]
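Description:
pSG5-BMRF1 is a mammalian expression plasmid built on the Stratagene pSG5 backbone and carrying the Epstein-Barr virus BMRF1 open reading frame, which encodes the viral DNA polymerase accessory (processivity) protein. The backbone is listed at about 4.2 kb and the complete plasmid at about 5.4 kb, with an insert of roughly 1.2 kb. The backbone was modified to contain an expanded polylinker running from EcoRI through BglII, and the BMRF1 fragment was placed between the XbaI and HindIII sites of that polylinker; whether those sites survive is not recorded. The plasmid is propagated in E. coli under ampicillin selection, and its copy number is not stated.

The record does not list the promoter or other regulatory elements. pSG5 is generally known as a vector that drives transient expression from the SV40 early promoter with a rabbit β-globin intron and an SV40 polyadenylation signal. It also has a T7 promoter upstream of the cloning site, which fits the T7 sequencing primer given here. No mammalian selection marker is listed. No epitope tag is described; instead, the tag/fusion field holds two amino-acid substitutions, D22G and S349N, presumably differences from the reference EBV sequence cited for the insert rather than fusion partners.

The stated purpose is expression of the EBV polymerase accessory protein in mammalian cells. The associated study concerns EBV lytic replication functions linked to the Zta transactivator, so the plasmid likely serves to supply BMRF1 in trans alongside other viral replication proteins in transfection assays.
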