Addgene plasmid #72631: pSG5-BMRF1
Purpose: Mammalian expression vector for Epstein-Barr virus polymerase accessory protein
Depositing lab: S. Diane Hayward. Depositing organization: Johns Hopkins University and School of Medicine. Publication: A replication function associated with the activation domain of the Epstein-Barr virus Zta transactivator. Sarisky RT, Gao Z, Lieberman PM, Fixman ED, Hayward GS, Hayward SD. J Virol. 1996 Dec;70(12):8340-7. PubMed 8970953.
Backbone
  Vector backbone: pSG5
  Backbone manufacturer: Stratagene
  Backbone size w/o insert (bp): 4184
  Total vector size (bp): 5384
  Modifications to backbone: polylinker EcoRI, Sac1, Kpn1, Sma1, Xma1, BamH1, Xba1, Sal1, Acc1, HincII, Pst1, Sph1, HindIII, BglII
  Vector type: Mammalian Expression
Growth in bacteria
  Bacterial resistance: Ampicillin, 100 μg/mL
  Growth temperature: 37°C
  Growth strain: DH5alpha
  Copy number: Unknown
Gene/Insert
  Gene/Insert name: BMRF1 (alt name: polymerase accessory protein)
  Species: virus
  Insert size (bp): 1200
  GenBank ID: V01555.2
  Tag / fusion protein: D22G and S349N
  Cloning method: Restriction Enzyme; 5′ cloning site Xba1 (unknown if destroyed); 3′ cloning site HindIII (unknown if destroyed)
  Sequencing primers: 5′ T7
Terms and licenses: Academic/Nonprofit Terms; Industry Terms: Not Available to Industry
How to cite: pSG5-BMRF1 was a gift from S. Diane Hayward (Addgene plasmid # 72631 ; http://n2t.net/addgene:72631 ; RRID:Addgene_72631)
